Addgene plasmid #153521: tFucci(CA)5
Purpose: New color variant of Fucci (Fluorescent ubiquitination-based cell cycle indicator) : Fucci(CA)5.
Depositing lab: Atsushi Miyawaki. Depositing organization: RIKEN Center for Brain Science. Publication: Two coral fluorescent proteins of distinct colors for sharp visualization of cell-cycle progression. Ando R, Sakaue-Sawano A, Shoda K, Miyawaki A. Cell Struct Funct. 2023 Jun 30. doi: 10.1247/csf.23028. PubMed 37394513.
Backbone
  Vector backbone: pPBbsr2
  Backbone manufacturer: Sanger Institute
  Total vector size (bp): 8932
  Vector type: Mammalian Expression, Bacterial Expression
  Selectable markers: Blasticidin
Growth in bacteria
  Bacterial resistance: Ampicillin, 100 μg/mL
  Growth temperature: 37°C
  Growth strain: DH5alpha
  Copy number: High Copy
Gene/Insert
  Gene/Insert name: tFucci(CA)5.
  Species: H. sapiens (human), Synthetic
  Insert size (bp): 2178
  GenBank ID: LC334438
  Promoter: CAG
  Tag / fusion protein: AzaleaB5-hCdt1(1/100)Cy(-)_P2A_h2-3-hGem(1/110)
  Cloning method: Restriction Enzyme; 5′ cloning site BamHI (not destroyed); 3′ cloning site HpaI (not destroyed)
  Sequencing primers: 5′ GATCCGCCACCATGGAGAACGTCAGGAG
Terms and licenses: Academic/Nonprofit Terms; Industry Terms: Not Available to Industry
Depositor comments: Please visit https://doi.org/10.1101/2020.03.30.015156 for bioRxiv preprint.
How to cite: tFucci(CA)5 was a gift from Atsushi Miyawaki (Addgene plasmid # 153521 ; http://n2t.net/addgene:153521 ; RRID:Addgene_153521)
