[The description below was written by a language model from this plasmid's Addgene catalogue record and pLannotate feature annotations shown in this document.]
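Description:
tFucci(CA)5 is a mammalian expression plasmid of about 8.9 kb built on the pPBbsr2 backbone. It carries a tandem, single-transcript version of the Fucci(CA) fluorescent ubiquitination-based cell-cycle indicator in a new colour combination. In E. coli it is propagated through a high-copy ColE1/pUC origin with ampicillin resistance. The backbone also retains an f1 origin, lacZα and lac regulatory remnants, and T7 and T3 promoters typical of a Bluescript-type cloning vector. The backbone name suggests a piggyBac transposon design, but no transposon terminal repeats appear in the feature table, so the record does not confirm this.

Expression is driven by the CAG promoter, annotated as a CMV enhancer, chicken β-actin promoter and chimeric intron. The roughly 2.2 kb insert encodes two probes joined by a P2A self-cleaving peptide, so both are made from one open reading frame in roughly equal amounts. The first is the red coral protein AzaleaB5 fused to residues 1–100 of human Cdt1 with the Cy motif inactivated. The second is the green protein h2-3 fused to residues 1–110 of human Geminin. The annotation software matched the two fluorescent proteins only by homology, to a Porites red protein and a Clavularia green protein. The Cdt1 and Geminin fragments act as cell-cycle-regulated degrons, so each colour accumulates and disappears in different phases and reports cell-cycle progression in living cells.

Downstream, an EMCV IRES links the blasticidin S deaminase gene (bsr) to the same transcript, which ends at a bGH polyadenylation signal. Blasticidin selection therefore enriches for cells that express the indicator, which is convenient for deriving stable reporter lines for live imaging.
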