Features (pLannotate 1.2.2; 26 found; start..end, strand, type, name):
     28..456     -  rep_origin     f1 ori (sequence partly withheld): f1 bacteriophage origin of replication; arrow indicates direction of (+) strand synthesis
    461..616     -  CDS            lacZα (fragment): LacZα fragment of β-galactosidase; lacZ fragment
    624..642     +  promoter       T7 promoter: promoter for bacteriophage T7 RNA polymerase
   1009..1388    +  enhancer       CMV enhancer: human cytomegalovirus immediate early enhancer
   1390..1669    +  promoter       chicken β-actin promoter: No description available
   1670..2686    +  intron         chimeric intron: chimera between introns from chicken β-actin and rabbit β-globin
   2774..3445    +  CDS            pporRFP: pporRFP is a basic (constitutively fluorescent) red fluorescent protein published in 2008, derived from Porites porites.
   3479..3781    +  CDS            CDT1 (fragment): CDT1_HUMAN - Experimental evidence at protein level: Swiss-Prot protein existence level 1. Required for both DNA replication and mitosis (PubMed:11125146, PubMed:22581055, PubMed:21856198, PubMed:14993212, PubMed:26842564). DNA replication licensing factor, required for pre- replication complex assembly. Cooperates with CDC6 and the origin recognition complex (ORC) during G1 phase of the cell cycle to promote the loading of the mini-chromosome maintenance (MCM) complex onto DNA to generate pre-replication complexes (pre-RC)(PubMed:14672932). Required also for mitosis by promoting stable kineto
   3824..4555    +  CDS            GFPL_CLASP (fragment): Experimental evidence at protein level: Swiss-Prot protein existence level 1. Pigment protein that is green in color. From Clavularia sp. (Brown star polyp).
   4604..4933    +  CDS            GMNN (fragment): GEMI_HUMAN - Experimental evidence at protein level: Swiss-Prot protein existence level 1. Inhibits DNA replication by preventing the incorporation of MCM complex into pre-replication complex (pre-RC) (PubMed:9635433, PubMed:14993212, PubMed:20129055, PubMed:24064211). It is degraded during the mitotic phase of the cell cycle (PubMed:9635433, PubMed:14993212, PubMed:24064211). Its destruction at the metaphase- anaphase transition permits replication in the succeeding cell cycle (PubMed:9635433, PubMed:14993212, PubMed:24064211). Inhibits histone acetyltransferase activity of KAT7/HBO1 in a CDT
   4994..5555    +  misc_feature   IRES: internal ribosome entry site (IRES) of the encephalomyocarditis virus (EMCV)
   5564..5983    +  CDS            bsr: BSR_BACCE - Experimental evidence at protein level: Swiss-Prot protein existence level 1. Catalyzes the deamination of the cytosine moiety of the antibiotics blasticidin S, cytomycin and acetylblasticidin S. From Bacillus cereus.
   6032..6256    +  polyA_signal   bGH poly(A) signal: bovine growth hormone polyadenylation signal
   6260..6276    +  promoter       SV40 promoter (fragment): SV40 enhancer and early promoter
   6327..6343    -  protein_bind   lac operator: The lac repressor binds to the lac operator to inhibit transcription in E. coli. This inhibition can be relieved by adding lactose or isopropyl-β-D-thiogalactopyranoside (IPTG). lac repressor encoded by lacI
   6351..6381    -  promoter       lac promoter: promoter for the E. coli lac operon
   6396..6417    -  protein_bind   CAP binding site: CAP binding activates transcription in the presence of cAMP. E. coli catabolite activator protein
   6430..6469    -  CDS            lacI (fragment): lac repressor; lacI; The lac repressor binds to the lac operator to inhibit transcription in E. coli. This inhibition can be relieved by adding lactose or isopropyl-β-D-thiogalactopyranoside (IPTG).
   6754..6772    -  promoter       T3 promoter: promoter for bacteriophage T3 RNA polymerase
   6817..6833    -  protein_bind   lac operator: The lac repressor binds to the lac operator to inhibit transcription in E. coli. This inhibition can be relieved by adding lactose or isopropyl-β-D-thiogalactopyranoside (IPTG). lac repressor encoded by lacI
   6841..6871    -  promoter       lac promoter: promoter for the E. coli lac operon
   6886..6907    -  protein_bind   CAP binding site: CAP binding activates transcription in the presence of cAMP. E. coli catabolite activator protein
   6920..7012    -  CDS            lacI (fragment): lac repressor; lacI; The lac repressor binds to the lac operator to inhibit transcription in E. coli. This inhibition can be relieved by adding lactose or isopropyl-β-D-thiogalactopyranoside (IPTG).
   7195..7783    -  rep_origin     ori: high-copy-number ColE1/pMB1/pBR322/pUC origin of replication
   7954..8814    -  CDS            AmpR: β-lactamase; bla; confers resistance to ampicillin, carbenicillin, and related antibiotics
   8815..8919    -  promoter       AmpR promoter: bla
>Addgene plasmid #153521 | tFucci(CA)5 | addgene full sequence | sequence record 308996 | Addgene NGS Result
AAATTGTAAGCGTTAATATTTTGTTAAAATTCGCGTTAAATTTTTGTTAAATCAGCTCATTTTTTAACCA
ATAGGCCGAAATCGGCAAAATCCCTTATAAATCAAAAGAATAGACCGAGATAGGGT
[37 nt withheld, positions 127-163]
AAAGAACGTGGACTCCAACGTCAAAGG
[49 nt withheld, positions 191-239]
T
[91 nt withheld, positions 241-331]
G
[124 nt withheld, positions 333-456]
CCCATTCGCCATTCAGGCTGCGCAACTGTTGGGAAGGGCGATCGGTGCGGGCCTCTTCGCTATTACGCCA
GCTGGCGAAAGGGGGATGTGCTGCAAGGCGATTAAGTTGGGTAACGCCAGGGTTTTCCCAGTCACGACGT
TGTAAAACGACGGCCAGTGAGCGCGCGTAATACGACTCACTATAGGGCGAATTGGGGCGCGCCATTCTAG
ATTAACCCTAGAAAGATAGTCTGCGTAAAATTGACGCATGCATTCTTGAAATATTGCTCTCTCTTTCTAA
ATAGCGCGAATCCGTCGCTGTGCATTTAGGACATCTCAGTCGCCGCTTGGAGCTCCCGTGAGGCGTGCTT
GTCAATGCGGTAAGTGTCACTGATTTTGAACTATAACGACCGCGTGAGTCAAAATGACGCATGATTATCT
TTTACGTGACTTTTAAGATTTAACTCATACGATAATTATATTGTTATTTCATGTTCTACTTACGTGATAA
CTTATTATATATATATTTTCTTGTTATAGATATCAACTAGAATGCTAGCATGGGCCCATCTCGACATTGA
TTATTGACTAGTTATTAATAGTAATCAATTACGGGGTCATTAGTTCATAGCCCATATATGGAGTTCCGCG
TTACATAACTTACGGTAAATGGCCCGCCTGGCTGACCGCCCAACGACCCCCGCCCATTGACGTCAATAAT
GACGTATGTTCCCATAGTAACGCCAATAGGGACTTTCCATTGACGTCAATGGGTGGAGTATTTACGGTAA
ACTGCCCACTTGGCAGTACATCAAGTGTATCATATGCCAAGTACGCCCCCTATTGACGTCAATGACGGTA
AATGGCCCGCCTGGCATTATGCCCAGTACATGACCTTATGGGACTTTCCTACTTGGCAGTACATCTACGT
ATTAGTCATCGCTATTACCATGGTCGAGGTGAGCCCCACGTTCTGCTTCACTCTCCCCATCTCCCCCCCC
TCCCCACCCCCAATTTTGTATTTATTTATTTTTTAATTATTTTGTGCAGCGATGGGGGCGGGGGGGGGGG
GGGGGGGCGCGCGCCAGGCGGGGCGGGGCGGGGCGAGGGGCGGGGCGGGGCGAGGCGGAGAGGTGCGGCG
GCAGCCAATCAGAGCGGCGCGCTCCGAAAGTTTCCTTTTATGGCGAGGCGGCGGCGGCGGCGGCCCTATA
AAAAGCGAAGCGCGCGGCGGGCGGGAGTCGCTGCGCGCTGCCTTCGCCCCGTGCCCCGCTCCGCCGCCGC
CTCGCGCCGCCCGCCCCGGCTCTGACTGACCGCGTTACTCCCACAGGTGAGCGGGCGGGACGGCCCTTCT
CCTCCGGGCTGTAATTAGCGCTTGGTTTAATGACGGCTTGTTTCTTTTCTGTGGCTGCGTGAAAGCCTTG
AGGGGCTCCGGGAGGGCCCTTTGTGCGGGGGGAGCGGCTCGGGGGGTGCGTGCGTGTGTGTGTGCGTGGG
GAGCGCCGCGTGCGGCTCCGCGCTGCCCGGCGGCTGTGAGCGCTGCGGGCGCGGCGCGGGGCTTTGTGCG
CTCCGCAGTGTGCGCGAGGGGAGCGCGGCCGGGGGCGGTGCCCCGCGGTGCGGGGGGGGCTGCGAGGGGA
ACAAAGGCTGCGTGCGGGGTGTGTGCGTGGGGGGGTGAGCAGGGGGTGTGGGCGCGTCGGTCGGGCTGCA
ACCCCCCCTGCACCCCCCTCCCCGAGTTGCTGAGCACGGCCCGGCTTCGGGTGCGGGGCTCCGTACGGGG
CGTGGCGCGGGGCTCGCCGTGCCGGGCGGGGGGTGGCGGCAGGTGGGGGTGCCGGGCGGGGCGGGGCCGC
CTCGGGCCGGGGAGGGCTCGGGGGAGGGGCGCGGCGGCCCCCGGAGCGCCGGCGGCTGTCGAGGCGCGGC
GAGCCGCAGCCATTGCCTTTTATGGTAATCGTGCGAGAGGGCGCAGGGACTTCCTTTGTCCCAAATCTGT
GCGGAGCCGAAATCTGGGAGGCGCCGCCGCACCCCCTCTAGCGGGCGCGGGGCGAAGCGGTGCGGCGCCG
GCAGGAAGGAAATGGGCGGGGAGGGCCTTCGTGCGTCGCCGCGCCGCCGTCCCCTTCTCCCTCTCCAGCC
TCGGGGCTGTCCGCGGGGGGACGGCTGCCTTCGGGGGGGACGGGGCAGGGCGGGGTTCGGCTTCTGGCGT
GTGACCGGCGGCTCTAGAGCCTCTGCTAACCATGTTCATGCCTTCTTCTTTTTCCTACAGCTCCTGGGCA
ACGTGCTGGTTATTGTGCTGTCTCATCATTTTGGCAAAGAATTGGTCGACGGATCCGCCACCATGGAGAA
CGTCAGGAGAAAGACAGGCATTCAGACGGAAATGAAAACGAAGCTCCACATGGATGGTATGGTGAATGGA
CACAGCTTTGAGATCAAAGGGGAGGGGAAGGGAAGCCCGTACGAGGGGGTGCAGACAATGAAGCTGAAGG
TTACTAAGGGCGCCCCACTTCCCTTCTCTATAGACATTCTTTTGCCTCAGTGCATGTATGGCAGCAAACC
TTTCATTAAATATCCTGAGAACATCCCCGATTATTTGAAACTCTCATTTCCAGAGGGTATCACTTGGGAG
AGGACAATGACATTCGAGGACGGCGCAGTATGCGATGTATCTAATGATTCCAGACTGGTCGGCAATTGCT
TTATCTACACTGTGAAGTTTCAGGGAGTCAATTTTCCACTTGATGGCCCCGTTATGCAAAAGAAGACCCG
AGGCTGGGAACCCTCCACTGAAGTGCTGTACGAATGTGATGGGTGGATGCGCGGGTTGGTGGACATAGCT
CTGAAACTGGAAAACGGTGGACATTATATGTGTAATTTTAAGACCACCTACAAATCCAAGAAAGGTCTTG
AGGTGCCACCTTACCATTTCGTGGATCATAAACTCGACCTGCTCAGTCATAACACCGACGGAGCCACCTT
TGAGGAGTTCGAACAAGGTGAAATCGCTCACGCGCACTTGAGTAAACTGGCCGGATATCCATCACACTGG
CGGCCGCTCGAGATGGAGCAGCGCCGCGTCACCGACTTCTTCGCGCGCCGCCGCCCCGGGCCCCCCCGCA
TCGCGCCGCCCAAGCTGGCCTGCCGCACCCCCAGCCCCGCCAGGCCCGCACTCCGCGCCCCGGCCTCCGC
TACCAGTGGCAGCCGCAAGCGCGCCCGCCCGCCCGCCGCCCCCGGACGCGACCAGGCCAGGCCACCGGCC
CGCGCGGCCGCGCGGCTGTCGGTGGACGAGGTTTCCAGCCCCAGTACCCCCGAGGCCCCAGACATCCCAG
CCTGCCCTTCTCCGGGCCAGAAGATAAAGAAAACCGGTCGCGCCAAGCGCGGCAGCGGCGCCACCAACTT
CAGCCTGCTGAAGCAGGCCGGCGACGTGGAGGAGAACCCCGGCCCCCGCGAATTCATGAGTAAACTCCAG
AAAGGTGTGGAGAAAGAGATGAAGATTAAGCTCACTATGAACTGCACCGTGAACGAACGGAACTTTGTGA
TCACAGGGCAGGGGGCTGGGGAACCTTATGATGGAACTCAGACACTTTACCTGACAGTGGAGGGCGGAAA
GACACTGAACTTCAGCTTCGATGTACTGACCCCAGCCTTTCAGTACGGCAATAGGGCGTTTACCAAGTAC
CCCGGTAACATACCAGACTTCTTCAAACAGACCTTCAGTGGCGGGGGATACACATGGAAAAGAACAATGA
CCTATGAAGACGGCGGCGTCTCAACCGTTGAGTCCGATATCAGCGTTCAAGGGGACTGCTTCCATTATAA
AATACAATTCAACGGAAAGTTCCCCCCCCACGGCCCAGTCATGCAAAAGGAAACAGTCAAATGGGAACCT
TCCACCGAGGTGATGTACAAGGACGATAAAAACGATGGAGTGCTGAAGGGCGACGTGAATATGGCCCTGC
TGTTGAAGGATGGTGGTCACCTCAGAGTCGATTTCAACACTTCTTATATTCCCAAAAATAAGGTGGAGAA
GATGCCAGATTACCACTTCGTGGACCACCGGATCGAGATCCTGGAGAAGCCCGAAGGACGCCCTGTCAAG
CTCTACGCAGGGGCTGTGGCCAGGTACAGCCTGCTGCCTGAAAAGAACCTGAATAAGGGATATCCATCAC
ACTGGCGGCCGCTCGAGATGAATCCCAGTATGAAGCAGAAACAAGAAGAAATCAAAGAGAATATAAAGAA
TAGTTCTGTCCCAAGAAGAACTCTGAAGATGATTCAGCCTTCTGCATCTGGATCTCTTGTTGGAAGAGAA
AATGAGCTGTCCGCAGGCTTGTCCAAAAGGAAACATCGGAATGACCACTTAACATCTACAACTTCCAGCC
CTGGGGTTATTGTCCCAGAATCTAGTGAAAATAAAAATCTTGGAGGAGTCACCCAGGAGTCATTTGATCT
TATGATTAAAGAAAATCCATCCTCTCAGTATTGGAAGGAAGTGGCAGAAAAACGGAGAAAGGCGCTGTAA
TCTAGAGTTAACTAACTTAAGCTAGCAACGGTTTCCCTCTAGCGGGATCAATTCCGCCCCCCCCCCCTAA
CGTTACTGGCCGAAGCCGCTTGGAATAAGGCCGGTGTGCGTTTGTCTATATGTTATTTTCCACCATATTG
CCGTCTTTTGGCAATGTGAGGGCCCGGAAACCTGGCCCTGTCTTCTTGACGAGCATTCCTAGGGGTCTTT
CCCCTCTCGCCAAAGGAATGCAAGGTCTGTTGAATGTCGTGAAGGAAGCAGTTCCTCTGGAAGCTTCTTG
AAGACAAACAACGTCTGTAGCGACCCTTTGCAGGCAGCGGAACCCCCCACCTGGCGACAGGTGCCTCTGC
GGCCAAAAGCCACGTGTATAAGATACACCTGCAAAGGCGGCACAACCCCAGTGCCACGTTGTGAGTTGGA
TAGTTGTGGAAAGAGTCAAATGGCTCTCCTCAAGCGTATTCAACAAGGGGCTGAAGGATGCCCAGAAGGT
ACCCCATTGTATGGGATCTGATCTGGGGCCTCGGTGCACATGCTTTACATGTGTTTAGTCGAGGTTAAAA
AAACGTCTAGGCCCCCCGAACCACGGGGACGTGGTTTTCCTTTGAAAAACACGATAATACCATGGTCATG
AAAACATTTAACATTTCTCAACAAGATCTAGAATTAGTAGAAGTAGCGACAGAGAAGATTACAATGCTTT
ATGAGGATAATAAACATCATGTGGGAGCGGCAATTCGTACGAAAACAGGAGAAATCATTTCGGCAGTACA
TATTGAAGCGTATATAGGACGAGTAACTGTTTGTGCAGAAGCCATTGCGATTGGTAGTGCAGTTTCGAAT
GGACAAAAGGATTTTGACACGATTGTAGCTGTTAGACACCCTTATTCTGACGAAGTAGATAGAAGTATTC
GAGTGGTAAGTCCTTGTGGTATGTGTAGGGAGTTGATTTCAGACTATGCACCAGATTGTTTTGTGTTAAT
AGAAATGAATGGCAAGTTAGTCAAAACTACGATTGAAGAACTCATTCCACTCAAATATACCCGAAATTAA
AAGTCGAGATGCATCGATGATCTAGAGCTCGCTGATCAGCCTCGACTGTGCCTTCTAGTTGCCAGCCATC
TGTTGTTTGCCCCTCCCCCGTGCCTTCCTTGACCCTGGAAGGTGCCACTCCCACTGTCCTTTCCTAATAA
AATGAGGAAATTGCATCGCATTGTCTGAGTAGGTGTCATTCTATTCTGGGGGGTGGGGTGGGGCAGGACA
GCAAGGGGGAGGATTGGGAAGACAATAGCAGGCATGCTGGGGATGCGGTGGGCTCTATGGCTTCTGAGGC
GGAAAGAACCTGCAGCCCAAGCTTGGCGTAATCATGGTCATAGCTGTTTCCTGTGTGAAATTGTTATCCG
CTCACAATTCCACACAACATACGAGCCGGAAGCATAAAGTGTAAAGCCTGGGGTGCCTAATGAGTGAGCT
AACTCACATTAATTGCGTTGCGCTCACTGCCCGCTTTCCAGTCGGGAAACCTGTCGTGCCAGCGGATCTT
AAAAGTTTTGTTACTTTATAGAAGAAATTTTGAGTTTTTGTTTTTTTTTAATAAATAAATAAACATAAAT
AAATTGTTTGTTGAATTTATTATTAGTATGTAAGTGTAAATATAATAAAACTTAATATCTATTCAAATTA
ATAAATAAACCTCGATATACAGACCGATAAAACACATGCGTCAATTTTACGCATGATTATCTTTAACGTA
CGTCACAATATGATTATCTTTCTAGGGTTAATCTAGTATACGCGTTTAATTAATCCAGCTTTTGTTCCCT
TTAGTGAGGGTTAATTGCGCGCTTGGCGTAATCATGGTCATAGCTGTTTCCTGTGTGAAATTGTTATCCG
CTCACAATTCCACACAACATACGAGCCGGAAGCATAAAGTGTAAAGCCTGGGGTGCCTAATGAGTGAGCT
AACTCACATTAATTGCGTTGCGCTCACTGCCCGCTTTCCAGTCGGGAAACCTGTCGTGCCAGCTGCATTA
ATGAATCGGCCAACGCGCGGGGAGAGGCGGTTTGCGTATTGGGCGCTCTTCCGCTTCCTCGCTCACTGAC
TCGCTGCGCTCGGTCGTTCGGCTGCGGCGAGCGGTATCAGCTCACTCAAAGGCGGTAATACGGTTATCCA
CAGAATCAGGGGATAACGCAGGAAAGAACATGTGAGCAAAAGGCCAGCAAAAGGCCAGGAACCGTAAAAA
GGCCGCGTTGCTGGCGTTTTTCCATAGGCTCCGCCCCCCTGACGAGCATCACAAAAATCGACGCTCAAGT
CAGAGGTGGCGAAACCCGACAGGACTATAAAGATACCAGGCGTTTCCCCCTGGAAGCTCCCTCGTGCGCT
CTCCTGTTCCGACCCTGCCGCTTACCGGATACCTGTCCGCCTTTCTCCCTTCGGGAAGCGTGGCGCTTTC
TCATAGCTCACGCTGTAGGTATCTCAGTTCGGTGTAGGTCGTTCGCTCCAAGCTGGGCTGTGTGCACGAA
CCCCCCGTTCAGCCCGACCGCTGCGCCTTATCCGGTAACTATCGTCTTGAGTCCAACCCGGTAAGACACG
ACTTATCGCCACTGGCAGCAGCCACTGGTAACAGGATTAGCAGAGCGAGGTATGTAGGCGGTGCTACAGA
GTTCTTGAAGTGGTGGCCTAACTACGGCTACACTAGAAGAACAGTATTTGGTATCTGCGCTCTGCTGAAG
CCAGTTACCTTCGGAAAAAGAGTTGGTAGCTCTTGATCCGGCAAACAAACCACCGCTGGTAGCGGTGGTT
TTTTTGTTTGCAAGCAGCAGATTACGCGCAGAAAAAAAGGATCTCAAGAAGATCCTTTGATCTTTTCTAC
GGGGTCTGACGCTCAGTGGAACGAAAACTCACGTTAAGGGATTTTGGTCATGAGATTATCAAAAAGGATC
TTCACCTAGATCCTTTTAAATTAAAAATGAAGTTTTAAATCAATCTAAAGTATATATGAGTAAACTTGGT
CTGACAGTTACCAATGCTTAATCAGTGAGGCACCTATCTCAGCGATCTGTCTATTTCGTTCATCCATAGT
TGCCTGACTCCCCGTCGTGTAGATAACTACGATACGGGAGGGCTTACCATCTGGCCCCAGTGCTGCAATG
ATACCGCGAGACCCACGCTCACCGGCTCCAGATTTATCAGCAATAAACCAGCCAGCCGGAAGGGCCGAGC
GCAGAAGTGGTCCTGCAACTTTATCCGCCTCCATCCAGTCTATTAATTGTTGCCGGGAAGCTAGAGTAAG
TAGTTCGCCAGTTAATAGTTTGCGCAACGTTGTTGCCATTGCTACAGGCATCGTGGTGTCACGCTCGTCG
TTTGGTATGGCTTCATTCAGCTCCGGTTCCCAACGATCAAGGCGAGTTACATGATCCCCCATGTTGTGCA
AAAAAGCGGTTAGCTCCTTCGGTCCTCCGATCGTTGTCAGAAGTAAGTTGGCCGCAGTGTTATCACTCAT
GGTTATGGCAGCACTGCATAATTCTCTTACTGTCATGCCATCCGTAAGATGCTTTTCTGTGACTGGTGAG
TACTCAACCAAGTCATTCTGAGAATAGTGTATGCGGCGACCGAGTTGCTCTTGCCCGGCGTCAATACGGG
ATAATACCGCGCCACATAGCAGAACTTTAAAAGTGCTCATCATTGGAAAACGTTCTTCGGGGCGAAAACT
CTCAAGGATCTTACCGCTGTTGAGATCCAGTTCGATGTAACCCACTCGTGCACCCAACTGATCTTCAGCA
TCTTTTACTTTCACCAGCGTTTCTGGGTGAGCAAAAACAGGAAGGCAAAATGCCGCAAAAAAGGGAATAA
GGGCGACACGGAAATGTTGAATACTCATACTCTTCCTTTTTCAATATTATTGAAGCATTTATCAGGGTTA
TTGTCTCATGAGCGGATACATATTTGAATGTATTTAGAAAAATAAACAAATAGGGGTTCCGCGCACATTT
CCCCGAAAAGTGCCACCT
