>Addgene plasmid #153521 | tFucci(CA)5 | depositor partial sequence | sequence record 297200 | the Accession no. of DDBJ/EMBL/GenBank data-base :  LC334438
ATGGAGAACGTCAGGAGAAAGACAGGCATTCAGACGGAAATGAAAACGAAGCTCCACATGGATGGTATGG
TGAATGGACACAGCTTTGAGATCAAAGGGGAGGGGAAGGGAAGCCCGTACGAGGGGGTGCAGACAATGAA
GCTGAAGGTTACTAAGGGCGCCCCACTTCCCTTCTCTATAGACATTCTTTTGCCTCAGTGCATGTATGGC
AGCAAACCTTTCATTAAATATCCTGAGAACATCCCCGATTATTTGAAACTCTCATTTCCAGAGGGTATCA
CTTGGGAGAGGACAATGACATTCGAGGACGGCGCAGTATGCGATGTATCTAATGATTCCAGACTGGTCGG
CAATTGCTTTATCTACACTGTGAAGTTTCAGGGAGTCAATTTTCCACTTGATGGCCCCGTTATGCAAAAG
AAGACCCGAGGCTGGGAACCCTCCACTGAAGTGCTGTACGAATGTGATGGGTGGATGCGCGGGTTGGTGG
ACATAGCTCTGAAACTGGAAAACGGTGGACATTATATGTGTAATTTTAAGACCACCTACAAATCCAAGAA
AGGTCTTGAGGTGCCACCTTACCATTTCGTGGATCATAAACTCGACCTGCTCAGTCATAACACCGACGGA
GCCACCTTTGAGGAGTTCGAACAAGGTGAAATCGCTCACGCGCACTTGAGTAAACTGGCCGGATATCCAT
CACACTGGCGGCCGCTCGAGATGGAGCAGCGCCGCGTCACCGACTTCTTCGCGCGCCGCCGCCCCGGGCC
CCCCCGCATCGCGCCGCCCAAGCTGGCCTGCCGCACCCCCAGCCCCGCCAGGCCCGCACTCCGCGCCCCG
GCCTCCGCTACCAGTGGCAGCCGCAAGCGCGCCCGCCCGCCCGCCGCCCCCGGACGCGACCAGGCCAGGC
CACCGGCCCGCGCGGCCGCGCGGCTGTCGGTGGACGAGGTTTCCAGCCCCAGTACCCCCGAGGCCCCAGA
CATCCCAGCCTGCCCTTCTCCGGGCCAGAAGATAAAGAAAACCGGTCGCGCCAAGCGCGGCAGCGGCGCC
ACCAACTTCAGCCTGCTGAAGCAGGCCGGCGACGTGGAGGAGAACCCCGGCCCCCGCGAATTCATGAGTA
AACTCCAGAAAGGTGTGGAGAAAGAGATGAAGATTAAGCTCACTATGAACTGCACCGTGAACGAACGGAA
CTTTGTGATCACAGGGCAGGGGGCTGGGGAACCTTATGATGGAACTCAGACACTTTACCTGACAGTGGAG
GGCGGAAAGACACTGAACTTCAGCTTCGATGTACTGACCCCAGCCTTTCAGTACGGCAATAGGGCGTTTA
CCAAGTACCCCGGTAACATACCAGACTTCTTCAAACAGACCTTCAGTGGCGGGGGATACACATGGAAAAG
AACAATGACCTATGAAGACGGCGGCGTCTCAACCGTTGAGTCCGATATCAGCGTTCAAGGGGACTGCTTC
CATTATAAAATACAATTCAACGGAAAGTTCCCCCCCCACGGCCCAGTCATGCAAAAGGAAACAGTCAAAT
GGGAACCTTCCACCGAGGTGATGTACAAGGACGATAAAAACGATGGAGTGCTGAAGGGCGACGTGAATAT
GGCCCTGCTGTTGAAGGATGGTGGTCACCTCAGAGTCGATTTCAACACTTCTTATATTCCCAAAAATAAG
GTGGAGAAGATGCCAGATTACCACTTCGTGGACCACCGGATCGAGATCCTGGAGAAGCCCGAAGGACGCC
CTGTCAAGCTCTACGCAGGGGCTGTGGCCAGGTACAGCCTGCTGCCTGAAAAGAACCTGAATAAGGGATA
TCCATCACACTGGCGGCCGCTCGAGATGAATCCCAGTATGAAGCAGAAACAAGAAGAAATCAAAGAGAAT
ATAAAGAATAGTTCTGTCCCAAGAAGAACTCTGAAGATGATTCAGCCTTCTGCATCTGGATCTCTTGTTG
GAAGAGAAAATGAGCTGTCCGCAGGCTTGTCCAAAAGGAAACATCGGAATGACCACTTAACATCTACAAC
TTCCAGCCCTGGGGTTATTGTCCCAGAATCTAGTGAAAATAAAAATCTTGGAGGAGTCACCCAGGAGTCA
TTTGATCTTATGATTAAAGAAAATCCATCCTCTCAGTATTGGAAGGAAGTGGCAGAAAAACGGAGAAAGG
CGCTGTAA
